Addgene plasmid #100732: FKBP-beta1(617-949)-GFP
Purpose: To express a clathrin "hook" in mammalian cells to hot-wire endocytosis
Depositing lab: Stephen Royle. Publication: New tools for "hot-wiring" clathrin-mediated endocytosis with temporal and spatial precision. Wood LA, Larocque G, Clarke NI, Sarkar S, Royle SJ. J Cell Biol. 2017 Sep 27. pii: jcb.201702188. doi: 10.1083/jcb.201702188. PubMed 28954824.
Backbone
  Vector backbone: pEGFP-N1
  Vector type: Mammalian Expression
  Selectable markers: Neomycin (select with G418)
Growth in bacteria
  Bacterial resistance: Kanamycin, 50 μg/mL
  Growth temperature: 37°C
  Growth strain: DH5alpha
  Copy number: High Copy
Gene/Insert
  Gene/Insert name: AP1B1 (alt name: beta1 adaptin)
  Species: H. sapiens (human)
  GenBank ID: NM_001127.3.
  Entrez Gene: AP1B1 (a.k.a. ADTB1, AP105A, BAM22, CLAPB2, KIDAR)
  Promoter: CMV
  Tag / fusion protein: FKBP (N terminal on insert); GFP (C terminal on insert)
  Cloning method: Restriction Enzyme; 5′ cloning site AgeI (unknown if destroyed); 3′ cloning site EcoRI (unknown if destroyed)
  Sequencing primers: 5′ CMV Forward
Terms and licenses: Academic/Nonprofit Terms; Industry Terms: Not Available to Industry
How to cite: FKBP-beta1(617-949)-GFP was a gift from Stephen Royle (Addgene plasmid # 100732 ; http://n2t.net/addgene:100732 ; RRID:Addgene_100732)
