[The description below was written by a language model from this plasmid's Addgene catalogue record and pLannotate feature annotations shown in this document.]
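Description:
FKBP-beta1(617-949)-GFP is a mammalian expression plasmid of about 6.1 kb built on the pEGFP-N1 backbone. It is maintained in E. coli at high copy through a ColE1/pUC-type origin and also carries an f1 phage origin. A single NeoR/KanR (Tn5 aminoglycoside phosphotransferase) gene provides both selections. The bacterial bla-type promoter drives it for kanamycin resistance in bacteria, and the SV40 enhancer/early promoter drives it for G418 selection in mammalian cells, with an HSV TK polyadenylation signal downstream. Short annotated fragments such as ble, SV40 large T antigen and bGH poly(A) appear to be residual backbone matches rather than functional elements.

The expression cassette uses the human CMV immediate-early enhancer and promoter to drive a single three-part fusion protein, terminated by the SV40 poly(A) signal. The fusion consists of human FKBP12 (FKBP1A) at the N terminus, a fragment of human AP1B1 (beta1 adaptin, a subunit of the clathrin adaptor complex AP-1) spanning residues 617–949 as indicated by the construct name, and EGFP at the C terminus. The record describes this protein as a clathrin "hook" for "hot-wiring" endocytosis in mammalian cells. The adaptin fragment supplies the clathrin-engaging activity, and EGFP allows the protein to be followed by fluorescence microscopy. FKBP is the standard partner for rapamycin-induced heterodimerisation with an FRB domain, so the hook can presumably be recruited on demand to an FRB-tagged membrane anchor. That partner construct is not part of this record. The plasmid is therefore suited to triggering clathrin-mediated endocytosis with temporal control in cultured cells.
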