Features (pLannotate 1.2.2; 17 found; start..end, strand, type, name):
     61..364     +  enhancer       CMV enhancer: human cytomegalovirus immediate early enhancer
    365..568     +  promoter       CMV promoter: human cytomegalovirus (CMV) immediate early promoter
    591..634     +  misc_feature   MCS (fragment): multiple cloning site
    635..958     +  CDS            FKBP1A: FKB1A_HUMAN - Also known as FKBP1, FKBP12. Experimental evidence at protein level: Swiss-Prot protein existence level 1. Keeps in an inactive conformation TGFBR1, the TGF-beta type I serine/threonine kinase receptor, preventing TGF-beta receptor activation in absence of ligand. Recruits SMAD7 to ACVR1B which prevents the association of SMAD2 and SMAD3 with the activin receptor complex, thereby blocking the activin signal. May modulate the RYR1 calcium channel activity. PPIases accelerate the folding of proteins. It catalyzes the cis-trans isomerization of proline imidic peptide bonds in oligop
    958..976     +  misc_feature   MCS (fragment): multiple cloning site
    992..1990    +  CDS            AP1B1 (fragment): AP1B1_HUMAN - Also known as ADTB1, BAM22, CLAPB2. Experimental evidence at protein level: Swiss-Prot protein existence level 1. Subunit of clathrin-associated adaptor protein complex 1 that plays a role in protein sorting in the late-Golgi/trans-Golgi network (TGN) and/or endosomes (PubMed:31630791). The AP complexes mediate both the recruitment of clathrin to membranes and the recognition of sorting signals within the cytosolic tails of transmembrane cargo molecules. From Homo sapiens (Human).
   2006..2725    +  CDS            EGFP: the original enhanced GFP (Yang et al., 1996) mammalian codon-optimized
   2742..2825    +  CDS            large T antigen (fragment): large T antigen from SV40 (simian virus 40)
   2848..2969    +  polyA_signal   SV40 poly(A) signal: SV40 polyadenylation signal
   3003..3431    -  rep_origin     f1 ori (sequence partly withheld): f1 bacteriophage origin of replication; arrow indicates direction of (+) strand synthesis
   3458..3562    +  promoter       AmpR promoter: bla
   3564..3921    +  promoter       SV40 promoter: SV40 enhancer and early promoter
   3956..4750    +  CDS            NeoR/KanR: aminoglycoside phosphotransferase from Tn5; aph(3')-II (or nptII); confers resistance to neomycin, kanamycin, and G418 (Geneticin®)
   4771..4923    +  CDS            ble (fragment): BLE_KLEPN - Experimental evidence at protein level: Swiss-Prot protein existence level 1. Binding protein with a strong affinity to the bleomycin family of antibiotics. Binds to CL990; an antimitotic-antibiotic compound. From Klebsiella pneumoniae.
   4982..5029    +  polyA_signal   HSV TK poly(A) signal: herpes simplex virus thymidine kinase polyadenylation signal (Cole and Stacy, 1985)
   5120..5136    -  polyA_signal   bGH poly(A) signal (fragment): bovine growth hormone polyadenylation signal
   5358..5946    +  rep_origin     ori: high-copy-number ColE1/pMB1/pBR322/pUC origin of replication
>Addgene plasmid #100732 | FKBP-beta1(617-949)-GFP | depositor full sequence | sequence record 189374 | FKBP-beta1(617-949)-GFP sequence 6060 bps
TAGTTATTAATAGTAATCAATTACGGGGTCATTAGTTCATAGCCCATATATGGAGTTCCGCGTTACATAA
CTTACGGTAAATGGCCCGCCTGGCTGACCGCCCAACGACCCCCGCCCATTGACGTCAATAATGACGTATG
TTCCCATAGTAACGCCAATAGGGACTTTCCATTGACGTCAATGGGTGGAGTATTTACGGTAAACTGCCCA
CTTGGCAGTACATCAAGTGTATCATATGCCAAGTACGCCCCCTATTGACGTCAATGACGGTAAATGGCCC
GCCTGGCATTATGCCCAGTACATGACCTTATGGGACTTTCCTACTTGGCAGTACATCTACGTATTAGTCA
TCGCTATTACCATGGTGATGCGGTTTTGGCAGTACATCAATGGGCGTGGATAGCGGTTTGACTCACGGGG
ATTTCCAAGTCTCCACCCCATTGACGTCAATGGGAGTTTGTTTTGGCACCAAAATCAACGGGACTTTCCA
AAATGTCGTAACAACTCCGCCCCATTGACGCAAATGGGCGGTAGGCGTGTACGGTGGGAGGTCTATATAA
GCAGAGCTGGTTTAGTGAACCGTCAGATCCGCTAGCGCTACCGGACTCAGATCTCGAGCTCAAGCTTCGA
ATTCATGGGAGTGCAGGTGGAAACCATCTCCCCAGGAGACGGGCGCACCTTCCCCAAGCGCGGCCAGACC
TGCGTGGTGCACTACACCGGGATGCTTGAAGATGGAAAGAAATTTGATTCCTCCCGGGACAGAAACAAGC
CCTTTAAGTTTATGCTAGGCAAGCAGGAGGTGATCCGAGGCTGGGAAGAAGGGGTTGCCCAGATGAGTGT
GGGTCAGAGAGCCAAACTGACTATATCTCCAGATTATGCCTATGGTGCCACTGGGCACCCAGGCATCATC
CCACCACATGCCACTCTCGTCTTCGATGTGGAGCTTCTAAAACTGGAACGGTACCGCGGGCCCGGGTTCC
CCGCCACCATGGAGCAGCCAGATGTCATCCCCGCCCAGGGCGACCTGCTGGGTGACCTCCTCAACCTGGA
CCTCGGCCCCCCAGTGAGCGGCCCACCCCTGGCCACCTCCTCGGTGCAGATGGGAGCTGTGGACCTTCTT
GGCGGTGGCCTTGACAGCCTGATGGGGGATGAGCCTGAAGGGATTGGGGGCACCAACTTCGTGGCACCTC
CAACAGCAGCAGTACCAGCCAATCTTGGAGCACCCATCGGCAGTGGCCTGAGTGACCTCTTTGACCTGAC
CAGTGGCGTGGGCACCCTGTCAGGATCATATGTGGCCCCCAAAGCAGTCTGGCTCCCAGCCATGAAGGCT
AAGGGGCTGGAGATCTCAGGCACCTTCACCCGCCAGGTGGGCTCCATCTCCATGGACCTGCAGCTGACCA
ACAAGGCCTTGCAGGTCATGACCGACTTTGCCATCCAGTTCAACCGCAACAGCTTTGGCCTGGCCCCCGC
CGCCCCCCTCCAGGTCCACGCGCCACTCAGCCCCAACCAGACAGTGGAGATCTCCCTGCCTCTCAGCACG
GTGGGCTCGGTCATGAAGATGGAGCCTCTGAACAACCTCCAGGTGGCCGTGAAGAACAACATCGATGTCT
TCTACTTCAGCACCTTGTACCCACTGCACATCCTCTTTGTGGAGGACGGGAAGATGGACCGGCAGATGTT
CCTGGCCACATGGAAGGATATTCCCAATGAGAATGAGGCCCAGTTCCAGATCAGAGACTGCCCCCTCAAT
GCAGAGGCTGCGAGCAGCAAGCTGCAGAGCAGCAACATCTTCACTGTCGCCAAGAGGAACGTGGAGGGCC
AGGACATGCTCTACCAGTCCCTGAAGCTGACCAACGGCATCTGGGTGCTGGCGGAGCTGCGGATCCAGCC
GGGCAACCCCAGCTGCACGGACTTAGAGCTGTCCCTGAAGTGTCGAGCACCAGAGGTGTCCCAGCACGTG
TACCAGGCCTACGAGACCATCCTCAAGAACCTACCGGTCGCCACCATGGTGAGCAAGGGCGAGGAGCTGT
TCACCGGGGTGGTGCCCATCCTGGTCGAGCTGGACGGCGACGTAAACGGCCACAAGTTCAGCGTGTCCGG
CGAGGGCGAGGGCGATGCCACCTACGGCAAGCTGACCCTGAAGTTCATCTGCACCACCGGCAAGCTGCCC
GTGCCCTGGCCCACCCTCGTGACCACCCTGACCTACGGCGTGCAGTGCTTCAGCCGCTACCCCGACCACA
TGAAGCAGCACGACTTCTTCAAGTCCGCCATGCCCGAAGGCTACGTCCAGGAGCGCACCATCTTCTTCAA
GGACGACGGCAACTACAAGACCCGCGCCGAGGTGAAGTTCGAGGGCGACACCCTGGTGAACCGCATCGAG
CTGAAGGGCATCGACTTCAAGGAGGACGGCAACATCCTGGGGCACAAGCTGGAGTACAACTACAACAGCC
ACAACGTCTATATCATGGCCGACAAGCAGAAGAACGGCATCAAGGTGAACTTCAAGATCCGCCACAACAT
CGAGGACGGCAGCGTGCAGCTCGCCGACCACTACCAGCAGAACACCCCCATCGGCGACGGCCCCGTGCTG
CTGCCCGACAACCACTACCTGAGCACCCAGTCCGCCCTGAGCAAAGACCCCAACGAGAAGCGCGATCACA
TGGTCCTGCTGGAGTTCGTGACCGCCGCCGGGATCACTCTCGGCATGGACGAGCTGTACAAGTAAAGCGG
CCGCGACTCTAGATCATAATCAGCCATACCACATTTGTAGAGGTTTTACTTGCTTTAAAAAACCTCCCAC
ACCTCCCCCTGAACCTGAAACATAAAATGAATGCAATTGTTGTTGTTAACTTGTTTATTGCAGCTTATAA
TGGTTACAAATAAAGCAATAGCATCACAAATTTCACAAATAAAGCATTTTTTTCACTGCATTCTAGTTGT
GGTTTGTCCAAACTCATCAATGTATCTTAAGGCGTAAATTGTAAGCGTTAATATTTTGTTAAAATTCGCG
TTAAATTTTTGTTAAATCAGCTCATTTTTTAACCAATAGGCCGAAATCGGCAAAATCCCTTATAAATCAA
AAGAATAGACCGAGATAGGGT
[37 nt withheld, positions 3102-3138]
AAAGAACGTGGACTCCAACGTCAAAGG
[49 nt withheld, positions 3166-3214]
T
[91 nt withheld, positions 3216-3306]
G
[124 nt withheld, positions 3308-3431]
CAGGTGGCACTTTTCGGGGAAATGTGCGCGGAACCCCTATTTGTTTATTTTTCTAAATACATTCAAATAT
GTATCCGCTCATGAGACAATAACCCTGATAAATGCTTCAATAATATTGAAAAAGGAAGAGTCCTGAGGCG
GAAAGAACCAGCTGTGGAATGTGTGTCAGTTAGGGTGTGGAAAGTCCCCAGGCTCCCCAGCAGGCAGAAG
TATGCAAAGCATGCATCTCAATTAGTCAGCAACCAGGTGTGGAAAGTCCCCAGGCTCCCCAGCAGGCAGA
AGTATGCAAAGCATGCATCTCAATTAGTCAGCAACCATAGTCCCGCCCCTAACTCCGCCCATCCCGCCCC
TAACTCCGCCCAGTTCCGCCCATTCTCCGCCCCATGGCTGACTAATTTTTTTTATTTATGCAGAGGCCGA
GGCCGCCTCGGCCTCTGAGCTATTCCAGAAGTAGTGAGGAGGCTTTTTTGGAGGCCTAGGCTTTTGCAAA
GATCGATCAAGAGACAGGATGAGGATCGTTTCGCATGATTGAACAAGATGGATTGCACGCAGGTTCTCCG
GCCGCTTGGGTGGAGAGGCTATTCGGCTATGACTGGGCACAACAGACAATCGGCTGCTCTGATGCCGCCG
TGTTCCGGCTGTCAGCGCAGGGGCGCCCGGTTCTTTTTGTCAAGACCGACCTGTCCGGTGCCCTGAATGA
ACTGCAAGACGAGGCAGCGCGGCTATCGTGGCTGGCCACGACGGGCGTTCCTTGCGCAGCTGTGCTCGAC
GTTGTCACTGAAGCGGGAAGGGACTGGCTGCTATTGGGCGAAGTGCCGGGGCAGGATCTCCTGTCATCTC
ACCTTGCTCCTGCCGAGAAAGTATCCATCATGGCTGATGCAATGCGGCGGCTGCATACGCTTGATCCGGC
TACCTGCCCATTCGACCACCAAGCGAAACATCGCATCGAGCGAGCACGTACTCGGATGGAAGCCGGTCTT
GTCGATCAGGATGATCTGGACGAAGAGCATCAGGGGCTCGCGCCAGCCGAACTGTTCGCCAGGCTCAAGG
CGAGCATGCCCGACGGCGAGGATCTCGTCGTGACCCATGGCGATGCCTGCTTGCCGAATATCATGGTGGA
AAATGGCCGCTTTTCTGGATTCATCGACTGTGGCCGGCTGGGTGTGGCGGACCGCTATCAGGACATAGCG
TTGGCTACCCGTGATATTGCTGAAGAGCTTGGCGGCGAATGGGCTGACCGCTTCCTCGTGCTTTACGGTA
TCGCCGCTCCCGATTCGCAGCGCATCGCCTTCTATCGCCTTCTTGACGAGTTCTTCTGAGCGGGACTCTG
GGGTTCGAAATGACCGACCAAGCGACGCCCAACCTGCCATCACGAGATTTCGATTCCACCGCCGCCTTCT
ATGAAAGGTTGGGCTTCGGAATCGTTTTCCGGGACGCCGGCTGGATGATCCTCCAGCGCGGGGATCTCAT
GCTGGAGTTCTTCGCCCACCCTAGGGGGAGGCTAACTGAAACACGGAAGGAGACAATACCGGAAGGAACC
CGCGCTATGACGGCAATAAAAAGACAGAATAAAACGCACGGTGTTGGGTCGTTTGTTCATAAACGCGGGG
TTCGGTCCCAGGGCTGGCACTCTGTCGATACCCCACCGAGACCCCATTGGGGCCAATACGCCCGCGTTTC
TTCCTTTTCCCCACCCCACCCCCCAAGTTCGGGTGAAGGCCCAGGGCTCGCAGCCAACGTCGGGGCGGCA
GGCCCTGCCATAGCCTCAGGTTACTCATATATACTTTAGATTGATTTAAAACTTCATTTTTAATTTAAAA
GGATCTAGGTGAAGATCCTTTTTGATAATCTCATGACCAAAATCCCTTAACGTGAGTTTTCGTTCCACTG
AGCGTCAGACCCCGTAGAAAAGATCAAAGGATCTTCTTGAGATCCTTTTTTTCTGCGCGTAATCTGCTGC
TTGCAAACAAAAAAACCACCGCTACCAGCGGTGGTTTGTTTGCCGGATCAAGAGCTACCAACTCTTTTTC
CGAAGGTAACTGGCTTCAGCAGAGCGCAGATACCAAATACTGTCCTTCTAGTGTAGCCGTAGTTAGGCCA
CCACTTCAAGAACTCTGTAGCACCGCCTACATACCTCGCTCTGCTAATCCTGTTACCAGTGGCTGCTGCC
AGTGGCGATAAGTCGTGTCTTACCGGGTTGGACTCAAGACGATAGTTACCGGATAAGGCGCAGCGGTCGG
GCTGAACGGGGGGTTCGTGCACACAGCCCAGCTTGGAGCGAACGACCTACACCGAACTGAGATACCTACA
GCGTGAGCTATGAGAAAGCGCCACGCTTCCCGAAGGGAGAAAGGCGGACAGGTATCCGGTAAGCGGCAGG
GTCGGAACAGGAGAGCGCACGAGGGAGCTTCCAGGGGGAAACGCCTGGTATCTTTATAGTCCTGTCGGGT
TTCGCCACCTCTGACTTGAGCGTCGATTTTTGTGATGCTCGTCAGGGGGGCGGAGCCTATGGAAAAACGC
CAGCAACGCGGCCTTTTTACGGTTCCTGGCCTTTTGCTGGCCTTTTGCTCACATGTTCTTTCCTGCGTTA
TCCCCTGATTCTGTGGATAACCGTATTACCGCCATGCAT
