Features (pLannotate 1.2.2; 17 found; start..end, strand, type, name):
     61..364     +  enhancer       CMV enhancer: human cytomegalovirus immediate early enhancer
    365..568     +  promoter       CMV promoter: human cytomegalovirus (CMV) immediate early promoter
    591..634     +  misc_feature   MCS (fragment): multiple cloning site
    635..958     +  CDS            FKBP1A: FKB1A_HUMAN - Also known as FKBP1, FKBP12. Experimental evidence at protein level: Swiss-Prot protein existence level 1. Keeps in an inactive conformation TGFBR1, the TGF-beta type I serine/threonine kinase receptor, preventing TGF-beta receptor activation in absence of ligand. Recruits SMAD7 to ACVR1B which prevents the association of SMAD2 and SMAD3 with the activin receptor complex, thereby blocking the activin signal. May modulate the RYR1 calcium channel activity. PPIases accelerate the folding of proteins. It catalyzes the cis-trans isomerization of proline imidic peptide bonds in oligop
    958..976     +  misc_feature   MCS (fragment): multiple cloning site
    992..1990    +  CDS            AP1B1 (fragment): AP1B1_HUMAN - Also known as ADTB1, BAM22, CLAPB2. Experimental evidence at protein level: Swiss-Prot protein existence level 1. Subunit of clathrin-associated adaptor protein complex 1 that plays a role in protein sorting in the late-Golgi/trans-Golgi network (TGN) and/or endosomes (PubMed:31630791). The AP complexes mediate both the recruitment of clathrin to membranes and the recognition of sorting signals within the cytosolic tails of transmembrane cargo molecules. From Homo sapiens (Human).
   2006..2725    +  CDS            EGFP: the original enhanced GFP (Yang et al., 1996) mammalian codon-optimized
   2742..2825    +  CDS            large T antigen (fragment): large T antigen from SV40 (simian virus 40)
   2848..2969    +  polyA_signal   SV40 poly(A) signal: SV40 polyadenylation signal
   3003..3431    -  rep_origin     f1 ori (sequence partly withheld): f1 bacteriophage origin of replication; arrow indicates direction of (+) strand synthesis
   3458..3562    +  promoter       AmpR promoter: bla
   3564..3921    +  promoter       SV40 promoter: SV40 enhancer and early promoter
   3956..4750    +  CDS            NeoR/KanR: aminoglycoside phosphotransferase from Tn5; aph(3')-II (or nptII); confers resistance to neomycin, kanamycin, and G418 (Geneticin®)
   4771..4923    +  CDS            ble (fragment): BLE_KLEPN - Experimental evidence at protein level: Swiss-Prot protein existence level 1. Binding protein with a strong affinity to the bleomycin family of antibiotics. Binds to CL990; an antimitotic-antibiotic compound. From Klebsiella pneumoniae.
   4982..5029    +  polyA_signal   HSV TK poly(A) signal: herpes simplex virus thymidine kinase polyadenylation signal (Cole and Stacy, 1985)
   5120..5136    -  polyA_signal   bGH poly(A) signal (fragment): bovine growth hormone polyadenylation signal
   5358..5946    +  rep_origin     ori: high-copy-number ColE1/pMB1/pBR322/pUC origin of replication
>Addgene plasmid #100732 | FKBP-beta1(617-949)-GFP | addgene full sequence | sequence record 193577 | Addgene NGS Result
TAGTTATTAATAGTAATCAATTACGGGGTCATTAGTTCATAGCCCATATATGGAGTTCCGCGTTACATAA
CTTACGGTAAATGGCCCGCCTGGCTGACCGCCCAACGACCCCCGCCCATTGACGTCAATAATGACGTATG
TTCCCATAGTAACGCCAATAGGGACTTTCCATTGACGTCAATGGGTGGAGTATTTACGGTAAACTGCCCA
CTTGGCAGTACATCAAGTGTATCATATGCCAAGTACGCCCCCTATTGACGTCAATGACGGTAAATGGCCC
GCCTGGCATTATGCCCAGTACATGACCTTATGGGACTTTCCTACTTGGCAGTACATCTACGTATTAGTCA
TCGCTATTACCATGGTGATGCGGTTTTGGCAGTACATCAATGGGCGTGGATAGCGGTTTGACTCACGGGG
ATTTCCAAGTCTCCACCCCATTGACGTCAATGGGAGTTTGTTTTGGCACCAAAATCAACGGGACTTTCCA
AAATGTCGTAACAACTCCGCCCCATTGACGCAAATGGGCGGTAGGCGTGTACGGTGGGAGGTCTATATAA
GCAGAGCTGGTTTAGTGAACCGTCAGATCCGCTAGCGCTACCGGACTCAGATCTCGAGCTCAAGCTTCGA
ATTCATGGGAGTGCAGGTGGAAACCATCTCCCCAGGAGACGGGCGCACCTTCCCCAAGCGCGGCCAGACC
TGCGTGGTGCACTACACCGGGATGCTTGAAGATGGAAAGAAATTTGATTCCTCCCGGGACAGAAACAAGC
CCTTTAAGTTTATGCTAGGCAAGCAGGAGGTGATCCGAGGCTGGGAAGAAGGGGTTGCCCAGATGAGTGT
GGGTCAGAGAGCCAAACTGACTATATCTCCAGATTATGCCTATGGTGCCACTGGGCACCCAGGCATCATC
CCACCACATGCCACTCTCGTCTTCGATGTGGAGCTTCTAAAACTGGAACGGTACCGCGGGCCCGGGTTCC
CCGCCACCATGGAGCAGCCAGATGTCATCCCCGCCCAGGGCGACCTGCTGGGTGACCTCCTCAACCTGGA
CCTCGGCCCCCCAGTGAGCGGCCCACCCCTGGCCACCTCCTCGGTGCAGATGGGAGCTGTGGACCTTCTT
GGCGGTGGCCTTGACAGCCTGATGGGGGATGAGCCTGAAGGGATTGGGGGCACCAACTTCGTGGCACCTC
CAACAGCAGCAGTACCAGCCAATCTTGGAGCACCCATCGGCAGTGGCCTGAGTGACCTCTTTGACCTGAC
CAGTGGCGTGGGCACCCTGTCAGGATCATATGTGGCCCCCAAAGCAGTCTGGCTCCCAGCCATGAAGGCT
AAGGGGCTGGAGATCTCAGGCACCTTCACCCGCCAGGTGGGCTCCATCTCCATGGACCTGCAGCTGACCA
ACAAGGCCTTGCAGGTCATGACCGACTTTGCCATCCAGTTCAACCGCAACAGCTTTGGCCTGGCCCCCGC
CGCCCCCCTCCAGGTCCACGCGCCACTCAGCCCCAACCAGACAGTGGAGATCTCCCTGCCTCTCAGCACG
GTGGGCTCGGTCATGAAGATGGAGCCTCTGAACAACCTCCAGGTGGCCGTGAAGAACAACATCGATGTCT
TCTACTTCAGCACCTTGTACCCACTGCACATCCTCTTTGTGGAGGACGGGAAGATGGACCGGCAGATGTT
CCTGGCCACATGGAAGGATATTCCCAATGAGAATGAGGCCCAGTTCCAGATCAGAGACTGCCCCCTCAAT
GCAGAGGCTGCGAGCAGCAAGCTGCAGAGCAGCAACATCTTCACTGTCGCCAAGAGGAACGTGGAGGGCC
AGGACATGCTCTACCAGTCCCTGAAGCTGACCAACGGCATCTGGGTGCTGGCGGAGCTGCGGATCCAGCC
GGGCAACCCCAGCTGCACGGACTTAGAGCTGTCCCTGAAGTGTCGAGCACCAGAGGTGTCCCAGCACGTG
TACCAGGCCTACGAGACCATCCTCAAGAACCTACCGGTCGCCACCATGGTGAGCAAGGGCGAGGAGCTGT
TCACCGGGGTGGTGCCCATCCTGGTCGAGCTGGACGGCGACGTAAACGGCCACAAGTTCAGCGTGTCCGG
CGAGGGCGAGGGCGATGCCACCTACGGCAAGCTGACCCTGAAGTTCATCTGCACCACCGGCAAGCTGCCC
GTGCCCTGGCCCACCCTCGTGACCACCCTGACCTACGGCGTGCAGTGCTTCAGCCGCTACCCCGACCACA
TGAAGCAGCACGACTTCTTCAAGTCCGCCATGCCCGAAGGCTACGTCCAGGAGCGCACCATCTTCTTCAA
GGACGACGGCAACTACAAGACCCGCGCCGAGGTGAAGTTCGAGGGCGACACCCTGGTGAACCGCATCGAG
CTGAAGGGCATCGACTTCAAGGAGGACGGCAACATCCTGGGGCACAAGCTGGAGTACAACTACAACAGCC
ACAACGTCTATATCATGGCCGACAAGCAGAAGAACGGCATCAAGGTGAACTTCAAGATCCGCCACAACAT
CGAGGACGGCAGCGTGCAGCTCGCCGACCACTACCAGCAGAACACCCCCATCGGCGACGGCCCCGTGCTG
CTGCCCGACAACCACTACCTGAGCACCCAGTCCGCCCTGAGCAAAGACCCCAACGAGAAGCGCGATCACA
TGGTCCTGCTGGAGTTCGTGACCGCCGCCGGGATCACTCTCGGCATGGACGAGCTGTACAAGTAAAGCGG
CCGCGACTCTAGATCATAATCAGCCATACCACATTTGTAGAGGTTTTACTTGCTTTAAAAAACCTCCCAC
ACCTCCCCCTGAACCTGAAACATAAAATGAATGCAATTGTTGTTGTTAACTTGTTTATTGCAGCTTATAA
TGGTTACAAATAAAGCAATAGCATCACAAATTTCACAAATAAAGCATTTTTTTCACTGCATTCTAGTTGT
GGTTTGTCCAAACTCATCAATGTATCTTAAGGCGTAAATTGTAAGCGTTAATATTTTGTTAAAATTCGCG
TTAAATTTTTGTTAAATCAGCTCATTTTTTAACCAATAGGCCGAAATCGGCAAAATCCCTTATAAATCAA
AAGAATAGACCGAGATAGGGT
[37 nt withheld, positions 3102-3138]
AAAGAACGTGGACTCCAACGTCAAAGG
[49 nt withheld, positions 3166-3214]
T
[91 nt withheld, positions 3216-3306]
G
[124 nt withheld, positions 3308-3431]
CAGGTGGCACTTTTCGGGGAAATGTGCGCGGAACCCCTATTTGTTTATTTTTCTAAATACATTCAAATAT
GTATCCGCTCATGAGACAATAACCCTGATAAATGCTTCAATAATATTGAAAAAGGAAGAGTCCTGAGGCG
GAAAGAACCAGCTGTGGAATGTGTGTCAGTTAGGGTGTGGAAAGTCCCCAGGCTCCCCAGCAGGCAGAAG
TATGCAAAGCATGCATCTCAATTAGTCAGCAACCAGGTGTGGAAAGTCCCCAGGCTCCCCAGCAGGCAGA
AGTATGCAAAGCATGCATCTCAATTAGTCAGCAACCATAGTCCCGCCCCTAACTCCGCCCATCCCGCCCC
TAACTCCGCCCAGTTCCGCCCATTCTCCGCCCCATGGCTGACTAATTTTTTTTATTTATGCAGAGGCCGA
GGCCGCCTCGGCCTCTGAGCTATTCCAGAAGTAGTGAGGAGGCTTTTTTGGAGGCCTAGGCTTTTGCAAA
GATCGATCAAGAGACAGGATGAGGATCGTTTCGCATGATTGAACAAGATGGATTGCACGCAGGTTCTCCG
GCCGCTTGGGTGGAGAGGCTATTCGGCTATGACTGGGCACAACAGACAATCGGCTGCTCTGATGCCGCCG
TGTTCCGGCTGTCAGCGCAGGGGCGCCCGGTTCTTTTTGTCAAGACCGACCTGTCCGGTGCCCTGAATGA
ACTGCAAGACGAGGCAGCGCGGCTATCGTGGCTGGCCACGACGGGCGTTCCTTGCGCAGCTGTGCTCGAC
GTTGTCACTGAAGCGGGAAGGGACTGGCTGCTATTGGGCGAAGTGCCGGGGCAGGATCTCCTGTCATCTC
ACCTTGCTCCTGCCGAGAAAGTATCCATCATGGCTGATGCAATGCGGCGGCTGCATACGCTTGATCCGGC
TACCTGCCCATTCGACCACCAAGCGAAACATCGCATCGAGCGAGCACGTACTCGGATGGAAGCCGGTCTT
GTCGATCAGGATGATCTGGACGAAGAGCATCAGGGGCTCGCGCCAGCCGAACTGTTCGCCAGGCTCAAGG
CGAGCATGCCCGACGGCGAGGATCTCGTCGTGACCCATGGCGATGCCTGCTTGCCGAATATCATGGTGGA
AAATGGCCGCTTTTCTGGATTCATCGACTGTGGCCGGCTGGGTGTGGCGGACCGCTATCAGGACATAGCG
TTGGCTACCCGTGATATTGCTGAAGAGCTTGGCGGCGAATGGGCTGACCGCTTCCTCGTGCTTTACGGTA
TCGCCGCTCCCGATTCGCAGCGCATCGCCTTCTATCGCCTTCTTGACGAGTTCTTCTGAGCGGGACTCTG
GGGTTCGAAATGACCGACCAAGCGACGCCCAACCTGCCATCACGAGATTTCGATTCCACCGCCGCCTTCT
ATGAAAGGTTGGGCTTCGGAATCGTTTTCCGGGACGCCGGCTGGATGATCCTCCAGCGCGGGGATCTCAT
GCTGGAGTTCTTCGCCCACCCTAGGGGGAGGCTAACTGAAACACGGAAGGAGACAATACCGGAAGGAACC
CGCGCTATGACGGCAATAAAAAGACAGAATAAAACGCACGGTGTTGGGTCGTTTGTTCATAAACGCGGGG
TTCGGTCCCAGGGCTGGCACTCTGTCGATACCCCACCGAGACCCCATTGGGGCCAATACGCCCGCGTTTC
TTCCTTTTCCCCACCCCACCCCCCAAGTTCGGGTGAAGGCCCAGGGCTCGCAGCCAACGTCGGGGCGGCA
GGCCCTGCCATAGCCTCAGGTTACTCATATATACTTTAGATTGATTTAAAACTTCATTTTTAATTTAAAA
GGATCTAGGTGAAGATCCTTTTTGATAATCTCATGACCAAAATCCCTTAACGTGAGTTTTCGTTCCACTG
AGCGTCAGACCCCGTAGAAAAGATCAAAGGATCTTCTTGAGATCCTTTTTTTCTGCGCGTAATCTGCTGC
TTGCAAACAAAAAAACCACCGCTACCAGCGGTGGTTTGTTTGCCGGATCAAGAGCTACCAACTCTTTTTC
CGAAGGTAACTGGCTTCAGCAGAGCGCAGATACCAAATACTGTTCTTCTAGTGTAGCCGTAGTTAGGCCA
CCACTTCAAGAACTCTGTAGCACCGCCTACATACCTCGCTCTGCTAATCCTGTTACCAGTGGCTGCTGCC
AGTGGCGATAAGTCGTGTCTTACCGGGTTGGACTCAAGACGATAGTTACCGGATAAGGCGCAGCGGTCGG
GCTGAACGGGGGGTTCGTGCACACAGCCCAGCTTGGAGCGAACGACCTACACCGAACTGAGATACCTACA
GCGTGAGCTATGAGAAAGCGCCACGCTTCCCGAAGGGAGAAAGGCGGACAGGTATCCGGTAAGCGGCAGG
GTCGGAACAGGAGAGCGCACGAGGGAGCTTCCAGGGGGAAACGCCTGGTATCTTTATAGTCCTGTCGGGT
TTCGCCACCTCTGACTTGAGCGTCGATTTTTGTGATGCTCGTCAGGGGGGCGGAGCCTATGGAAAAACGC
CAGCAACGCGGCCTTTTTACGGTTCCTGGCCTTTTGCTGGCCTTTTGCTCACATGTTCTTTCCTGCGTTA
TCCCCTGATTCTGTGGATAACCGTATTACCGCCATGCAT
